>Addgene plasmid #186771 | pNHT7::RPL15::sNluc0 | addgene full sequence | sequence record 375140 | Addgene NGS Result
CTTTCCTGCGTTATCCCCTGATTCTGTGGATAACCGTATTACCGCCTTTGAGTGAGCTGATACCGCTCGC
CGCAGCCGAACGACCGAGCGCAGCGAGTCAGTGAGCGAGGAAGCGGAAGAGCGCCCAATACGCAAACCGC
CTCTCCCCGCGCGTTGGCCGATTCATTAATGCAGCTGGCACGACAGGTTTCCCGACTGGAAAGCGGGCAG
TGAGCGCAACGCAATTAATACGCGTACCGCTAGCCAGGAAGAGTTTGTAGAAACGCAAAAAGGCCATCCG
TCAGGATGGCCTTCTGCTTAGTTTGATGCCTGGCAGTTTATGGCGGGCGTCCTGCCCGCCACCCTCCGGG
CCGTTGCTTCACAACGTTCAAATCCGCTCCCGGCGGATTTGTCCTACTCAGGAGAGCGTTCACCGACAAA
CAACAGATAAAACGAAAGGCCCAGTCTTCCGACTGAGCCTTTCGTTTTATTTGATGCCTGGCAGTTCCCT
ACTCTCGCGTTAACGCTAGCATGGATGTTTTCCCAGTCACGACGTTGTAAAACGACGGCCAGTTAATACG
ACTCACTATAGGATTTTACTAAAATCAAAATTAATTATCGGTAAACTTAAACTTTGTTTAAATAAATAAT
TTCAAAATTATAAAAAATATTTAAAAACAATGGTTTTTACATTAGAAGATTTTGTTGGAGATTGGAGACA
AACAGCTGGATATAATTTAGATCAAGTTTTAGAACAAGGAGGAGTTTCATCATTATTTCAAAATTTAGGA
GTTTCAGTTACACCAATTCAAAGAATTGTTTTATCAGGAGAAAATGGATTAAAAATTGATATTCATGTTA
TTATTCCATATGAAGGATTATCAGGAGATCAAATGGGACAAATTGAAAAAATTTTTAAAGTTGTTTATCC
AGTTGATGATCATCATTTTAAAGTTATTTTACATTATGGAACATTAGTTATTGATGGAGTTACACCAAAT
ATGATTGATTATTTTGGAAGACCATATGAAGGAATTGCTGTTTTTGATGGAAAAAAAATTACAGTTACAG
GAACATTATGGAATGGAAATAAAATTATTGATGAAAGATTAATTAATCCAGATGGATCATTATTATTTAG
AGTTACAATTAATGGAGTTACAGGATGGAGATTATGTGAAAGAATTTTAGCTTAATGACTAATATTAAAT
AAAACTAATTGGAATTGTTAAGCTTGTCATAGCTGTTTCCTGGCAGCTCTGGCCCGTGTCTCAAAATCTC
TGATGTTACATTGCACAAGATAAAAATATATCATCATGAACAATAAAACTGTCTGCTTACATAAACAGTA
ATACAAGGGGTGTTATGAGCCATATTCAACGGGAAACGTCGAGGCCGCGATTAAATTCCAACATGGATGC
TGATTTATATGGGTATAAATGGGCTCGCGATAATGTCGGGCAATCAGGTGCGACAATCTATCGCTTGTAT
GGGAAGCCCGATGCGCCAGAGTTGTTTCTGAAACATGGCAAAGGTAGCGTTGCCAATGATGTTACAGATG
AGATGGTCAGACTAAACTGGCTGACGGAATTTATGCCTCTTCCGACCATCAAGCATTTTATCCGTACTCC
TGATGATGCATGGTTACTCACCACTGCGATCCCCGGAAAAACAGCATTCCAGGTATTAGAAGAATATCCT
GATTCAGGTGAAAATATTGTTGATGCGCTGGCAGTGTTCCTGCGCCGGTTGCATTCGATTCCTGTTTGTA
ATTGTCCTTTTAACAGCGATCGCGTATTTCGCCTCGCTCAGGCGCAATCACGAATGAATAACGGTTTGGT
TGATGCGAGTGATTTTGATGACGAGCGTAATGGCTGGCCTGTTGAACAAGTCTGGAAAGAAATGCATAAA
CTTTTGCCATTCTCACCGGATTCAGTCGTCACTCATGGTGATTTCTCACTTGATAACCTTATTTTTGACG
AGGGGAAATTAATAGGTTGTATTGATGTTGGACGAGTCGGAATCGCAGACCGATACCAGGATCTTGCCAT
CCTATGGAACTGCCTCGGTGAGTTTTCTCCTTCATTACAGAAACGGCTTTTTCAAAAATATGGTATTGAT
AATCCTGATATGAATAAATTGCAGTTTCATTTGATGCTCGATGAGTTTTTCTAATCAGAATTGGTTAATT
GGTTGTAACACTGGCAGAGCATTACGCTGACTTGACGGGACGGCGCAAGCTCATGACCAAAATCCCTTAA
CGTGAGTTACGCGTCGTTCCACTGAGCGTCAGACCCCGTAGAAAAGATCAAAGGATCTTCTTGAGATCCT
TTTTTTCTGCGCGTAATCTGCTGCTTGCAAACAAAAAAACCACCGCTACCAGCGGTGGTTTGTTTGCCGG
ATCAAGAGCTACCAACTCTTTTTCCGAAGGTAACTGGCTTCAGCAGAGCGCAGATACCAAATACTGTTCT
TCTAGTGTAGCCGTAGTTAGGCCACCACTTCAAGAACTCTGTAGCACCGCCTACATACCTCGCTCTGCTA
ATCCTGTTACCAGTGGCTGCTGCCAGTGGCGATAAGTCGTGTCTTACCGGGTTGGACTCAAGACGATAGT
TACCGGATAAGGCGCAGCGGTCGGGCTGAACGGGGGGTTCGTGCACACAGCCCAGCTTGGAGCGAACGAC
CTACACCGAACTGAGATACCTACAGCGTGAGCTATGAGAAAGCGCCACGCTTCCCGAAGGGAGAAAGGCG
GACAGGTATCCGGTAAGCGGCAGGGTCGGAACAGGAGAGCGCACGAGGGAGCTTCCAGGGGGAAACGCCT
GGTATCTTTATAGTCCTGTCGGGTTTCGCCACCTCTGACTTGAGCGTCGATTTTTGTGATGCTCGTCAGG
GGGGCGGAGCCTATGGAAAAACGCCAGCAACGCGGCCTTTTTACGGTTCCTGGCCTTTTGCTGGCCTTTT
GCTCACATGTT
Features (pLannotate 1.2.2; 8 found; start..end, strand, type, name):
    121..213     +  CDS            lacI (fragment): lac repressor; lacI; The lac repressor binds to the lac operator to inhibit transcription in E. coli. This inhibition can be relieved by adding lactose or isopropyl-β-D-thiogalactopyranoside (IPTG).
    268..295     -  terminator     rrnB T2 terminator: transcription terminator T2 from the E. coli rrnB gene
    427..470     +  terminator     rrnB T1 terminator: Escherichia coli rrnB; transcription terminator T1 from the E. coli rrnB gene
    517..553     -  CDS            lacZα (fragment): LacZα fragment of β-galactosidase; lacZ fragment
    554..572     +  promoter       T7 promoter: promoter for bacteriophage T7 RNA polymerase
    660..1172    +  CDS            LUCI_OPLGR (fragment): Experimental evidence at protein level: Swiss-Prot protein existence level 1. Catalytic subunit of oplophorus-luciferin 2-monooxygenase. Oxidoreductase that converts coelenterazine (the oplophorus luciferin) to coelenteramide under emission of blue light with a maximum at 454 nm. Is also active with bisdeoxycoelenterazine. From Oplophorus gracilirostris (Luminous shrimp).
   1345..2154    +  CDS            KanR: aminoglycoside phosphotransferase; aph(3')-Ia; confers resistance to kanamycin in bacteria or G418 (Geneticin®) in eukaryotes
   2301..2889    +  rep_origin     ori: high-copy-number ColE1/pMB1/pBR322/pUC origin of replication
