[The description below was written by a language model from this plasmid's Addgene catalogue record and pLannotate feature annotations shown in this document.]
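Description:
pNHT7::RPL15::sNluc0 is a small (about 2.95 kb) bacterial plasmid built on the pNHT7 backbone and intended as a template for in vitro mRNA production rather than for direct expression in cells. It is maintained in E. coli at high copy through a ColE1/pUC-type origin of replication and selected with kanamycin via an aminoglycoside phosphotransferase (KanR) gene. The feature table also picks up short lacI and lacZα fragments, which appear to be non-functional remnants of earlier cloning vectors, and rrnB T1 and T2 terminators upstream of the expression cassette, which would help insulate it from read-through transcription arising elsewhere in the plasmid.

The payload is a roughly 640 bp insert placed directly downstream of a bacteriophage T7 promoter, so that T7 RNA polymerase can transcribe it into mRNA. It encodes sNluc0, a nanoluciferase coding sequence codon-optimized for the planarian Schmidtea mediterranea. The annotation recognises this open reading frame as a derivative of the catalytic subunit of the Oplophorus gracilirostris (deep-sea shrimp) luciferase, from which nanoluciferase was engineered. According to the catalogue entry, the coding region is flanked by the 5' and 3' UTRs of RPL15, a ribosomal protein gene, although these are not annotated separately in the feature table. Such UTRs are presumably included to support stability and translation of the transcript in planarian cells. The insert was introduced using BsaI sites that were destroyed during cloning, consistent with Golden Gate-style seamless assembly. The associated work concerns heterologous reporter expression in planarians by somatic mRNA transfection, for which this construct supplies a luminescent reporter mRNA.
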