Addgene plasmid #186771: pNHT7::RPL15::sNluc0
Purpose: An mRNA production vector encoding planarian codon-optimized nanoluciferase (sNluc0) with RPL15 5' and 3' UTRs
Depositing lab: Bo Wang. Depositing organization: Stanford University. Publication: Heterologous reporter expression in the planarian Schmidtea mediterranea through somatic mRNA transfection. Hall RN, Weill U, Drees L, Leal-Ortiz S, Li H, Khariton M, Chai C, Xue Y, Rosental B, Quake SR, Sanchez Alvarado A, Melosh NA, Fire AZ, Rink JC, Wang B. Cell Rep Methods. 2022 Sep 20;2(10):100298. doi: 10.1016/j.crmeth.2022.100298. eCollection 2022 Oct 24. PubMed 36313809.
Backbone
  Vector backbone: pNHT7
  Backbone size w/o insert (bp): 2314
  Total vector size (bp): 2951
Growth in bacteria
  Bacterial resistance: Kanamycin, 50 μg/mL
  Growth temperature: 37°C
  Growth strain: DH5alpha
  Copy number: High Copy
Gene/Insert
  Gene/Insert name: Nanoluciferase
  Species: Schmidtea mediterranea
  Insert size (bp): 637
  Promoter: T7
  Cloning method: Restriction Enzyme; 5′ cloning site BsaI (destroyed during cloning); 3′ cloning site BsaI (destroyed during cloning)
  Sequencing primers: 5′ GTAAAACGACGGCCAGT; 3′ CAGGAAACAGCTATGAC
Terms and licenses: Academic/Nonprofit Terms; Industry Terms: Not Available to Industry
How to cite: pNHT7::RPL15::sNluc0 was a gift from Bo Wang (Addgene plasmid # 186771 ; http://n2t.net/addgene:186771 ; RRID:Addgene_186771)
